Addgene plasmid #90381: pLminP_Luc2P_RE43
Purpose: RUNX - Runx1 gene reporter
Depositing lab: Ramnik Xavier. Depositing organization: Broad Institute. Publication: Simultaneous Pathway Activity Inference and Gene Expression Analysis Using RNA Sequencing. O'Connell DJ, Kolde R, Sooknah M, Graham DB, Sundberg TB, Latorre IJ, Mikkelsen TS, Xavier RJ. Cell Syst. 2016 May 25;2(5):323-34. doi: 10.1016/j.cels.2016.04.011. Epub 2016 May 19. PubMed 27211859.
Backbone
  Vector backbone: pLenti7.3
  Backbone manufacturer: Thermo Fisher
  Backbone size w/o insert (bp): 7251
  Total vector size (bp): 9293
  Vector type: Lentiviral
  Selectable markers: eGFP
Growth in bacteria
  Bacterial resistance: Ampicillin, 100 μg/mL
  Growth temperature: 37°C
  Growth strain: NEB Stable
  Copy number: High Copy
Gene/Insert
  Gene/Insert name: Firefly luciferase (alt name: Luc2P)
  Species: P. pyralis
  Insert size (bp): 1776
  Promoter: RUNX
  Cloning method: Gibson Cloning
  Sequencing primers: 5′ GGTACAGTGCAGGGGAAAGA
Resource information
  A portion of this plasmid was derived from a plasmid made by: pGL4.29 reporter vector (Promega)
Terms and licenses: Academic/Nonprofit Terms; Industry Terms: Not Available to Industry
How to cite: pLminP_Luc2P_RE43 was a gift from Ramnik Xavier (Addgene plasmid # 90381 ; http://n2t.net/addgene:90381 ; RRID:Addgene_90381)
