[The description below was written by a language model from this plasmid's Addgene catalogue record and pLannotate feature annotations shown in this document.]
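Description:
pLminP_Luc2P_RE43 is a lentiviral transcriptional reporter built on the pLenti7.3 backbone and designed to read out RUNX (Runx1) transcription factor activity. In bacteria it is maintained through a high-copy ColE1/pUC-type origin and selected with ampicillin via the β-lactamase gene. An f1 origin and remnants of a lac/T7/T3 cloning region are also present in the backbone. The viral portion follows a self-inactivating HIV-1 design. An RSV promoter fused to a truncated 5' LTR drives genomic RNA production in packaging cells, followed by the Ψ packaging signal, the RRE for Rev-dependent nuclear export, and the cPPT/CTS. The genome ends in a ΔU3 3' LTR, so the integrated provirus lacks LTR promoter activity that could interfere with the reporter.

The reporter cassette consists of a minimal TATA-box promoter (minP) with low basal activity driving the synthetic firefly luciferase luc2 fused to an hPEST degradation sequence (Luc2P), a part derived from the pGL4.29 reporter vector. The PEST tag shortens the protein's half-life, so signal follows changes in transcription more closely. The catalogue lists the promoter as RUNX, implying a RUNX response element upstream of minP. The feature table does not annotate this element, although an unannotated stretch lies between the cPPT/CTS and minP. A WPRE follows the luciferase to enhance transcript expression. Downstream, an SV40 enhancer/early promoter independently drives Emerald GFP, which marks transduced cells. The associated work concerns inferring pathway activity alongside gene expression analysis, and the "RE43" name suggests this construct is one of a series of response-element reporters. The sequenced record is slightly shorter than the listed total size.
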