Features (pLannotate 1.2.2; 28 found; start..end, strand, type, name):
      3..229     +  promoter       RSV promoter: Rous sarcoma virus enhancer/promoter
    230..410     +  LTR            5' LTR (truncated): truncated 5' long terminal repeat (LTR) from HIV-1
    457..582     +  misc_feature   HIV-1 Ψ: packaging signal of human immunodeficiency virus type 1
    566..929     +  CDS            HIV-1 gag (fragment): gag protein from human immunodeficiency virus 1; gag
   1075..1308    +  misc_feature   RRE: The Rev response element (RRE) of HIV-1 allows for Rev-dependent mRNA export from the nucleus to the cytoplasm.
   1685..1785    +  CDS            Rev (fragment): human immunodeficiency virus 1 (HIV-1) Rev protein; rev; enhances nuclear export of unspliced and incompletely spliced viral mRNAs
   1804..1921    +  misc_feature   cPPT/CTS: central polypurine tract and central termination sequence of HIV-1
   2060..2091    +  promoter       minP: minimal TATA-box promoter with low basal activity
   2124..3773    +  CDS            luciferase: firefly luciferase synthetic luc2 version of the luciferase gene
   3777..3896    +  CDS            hPEST: PEST degradation sequence from mouse ornithine decarboxylase human codon-optimized
   3988..4576    +  misc_feature   WPRE: woodchuck hepatitis virus posttranscriptional regulatory element
   4591..4907    +  promoter       SV40 promoter: SV40 enhancer and early promoter
   4958..5677    +  CDS            EmGFP: Emerald GFP mammalian codon-optimized
   5676..5747    +  CDS            nef (fragment): NEF_HV1Z2 - Experimental evidence at protein level: Swiss-Prot protein existence level 1. Extracellular Nef protein targets CD4(+) T-lymphocytes for apoptosis by interacting with CXCR4 surface receptors. From Human immunodeficiency virus type 1 group M subtype D (isolate Z2/CDC-Z34) (HIV-1).
   5749..5982    +  LTR            3' LTR (ΔU3): self-inactivating 3' long terminal repeat (LTR) from HIV-1
   6054..6175    +  polyA_signal   SV40 poly(A) signal: SV40 polyadenylation signal
   6215..6350    +  rep_origin     SV40 ori: SV40 origin of replication
   6371..6389    -  promoter       T7 promoter: promoter for bacteriophage T7 RNA polymerase
   6397..6552    +  CDS            lacZα (fragment): LacZα fragment of β-galactosidase; lacZ fragment
   6557..6985    +  rep_origin     f1 ori (sequence partly withheld): f1 bacteriophage origin of replication; arrow indicates direction of (+) strand synthesis
   7038..7142    +  promoter       AmpR promoter: bla
   7143..8003    +  CDS            AmpR: β-lactamase; bla; confers resistance to ampicillin, carbenicillin, and related antibiotics
   8174..8762    +  rep_origin     ori: high-copy-number ColE1/pMB1/pBR322/pUC origin of replication
   8945..9037    +  CDS            lacI (fragment): lac repressor; lacI; The lac repressor binds to the lac operator to inhibit transcription in E. coli. This inhibition can be relieved by adding lactose or isopropyl-β-D-thiogalactopyranoside (IPTG).
   9050..9071    +  protein_bind   CAP binding site: CAP binding activates transcription in the presence of cAMP. E. coli catabolite activator protein
   9086..9116    +  promoter       lac promoter: promoter for the E. coli lac operon
   9124..9140    +  protein_bind   lac operator: The lac repressor binds to the lac operator to inhibit transcription in E. coli. This inhibition can be relieved by adding lactose or isopropyl-β-D-thiogalactopyranoside (IPTG). lac repressor encoded by lacI
   9185..9203    +  promoter       T3 promoter: promoter for bacteriophage T3 RNA polymerase
>Addgene plasmid #90381 | pLminP_Luc2P_RE43 | addgene full sequence | sequence record 369934 | Addgene NGS Result
AATGTAGTCTTATGCAATACTCTTGTAGTCTTGCAACATGGTAACGATGAGTTAGCAACATGCCTTACAA
GGAGAGAAAAAGCACCGTGCATGCCGATTGGTGGAAGTAAGGTGGTACGATCGTGCCTTATTAGGAAGGC
AACAGACGGGTCTGACATGGATTGGACGAACCACTGAATTGCCGCATTGCAGAGATATTGTATTTAAGTG
CCTAGCTCGATACATAAACGGGTCTCTCTGGTTAGACCAGATCTGAGCCTGGGAGCTCTCTGGCTAACTA
GGGAACCCACTGCTTAAGCCTCAATAAAGCTTGCCTTGAGTGCTTCAAGTAGTGTGTGCCCGTCTGTTGT
GTGACTCTGGTAACTAGAGATCCCTCAGACCCTTTTAGTCAGTGTGGAAAATCTCTAGCAGTGGCGCCCG
AACAGGGACTTGAAAGCGAAAGGGAAACCAGAGGAGCTCTCTCGACGCAGGACTCGGCTTGCTGAAGCGC
GCACGGCAAGAGGCGAGGGGCGGCGACTGGTGAGTACGCCAAAAATTTTGACTAGCGGAGGCTAGAAGGA
GAGAGATGGGTGCGAGAGCGTCAGTATTAAGCGGGGGAGAATTAGATCGCGATGGGAAAAAATTCGGTTA
AGGCCAGGGGGAAAGAAAAAATATAAATTAAAACATATAGTATGGGCAAGCAGGGAGCTAGAACGATTCG
CAGTTAATCCTGGCCTGTTAGAAACATCAGAAGGCTGTAGACAAATACTGGGACAGCTACAACCATCCCT
TCAGACAGGATCAGAAGAACTTAGATCATTATATAATACAGTAGCAACCCTCTATTGTGTGCATCAAAGG
ATAGAGATAAAAGACACCAAGGAAGCTTTAGACAAGATAGAGGAAGAGCAAAACAAAAGTAAGACCACCG
CACAGCAAGCGGCCGCTGATCTTCAGACCTGGAGGAGGAGATATGAGGGACAATTGGAGAAGTGAATTAT
ATAAATATAAAGTAGTAAAAATTGAACCATTAGGAGTAGCACCCACCAAGGCAAAGAGAAGAGTGGTGCA
GAGAGAAAAAAGAGCAGTGGGAATAGGAGCTTTGTTCCTTGGGTTCTTGGGAGCAGCAGGAAGCACTATG
GGCGCAGCGTCAATGACGCTGACGGTACAGGCCAGACAATTATTGTCTGGTATAGTGCAGCAGCAGAACA
ATTTGCTGAGGGCTATTGAGGCGCAACAGCATCTGTTGCAACTCACAGTCTGGGGCATCAAGCAGCTCCA
GGCAAGAATCCTGGCTGTGGAAAGATACCTAAAGGATCAACAGCTCCTGGGGATTTGGGGTTGCTCTGGA
AAACTCATTTGCACCACTGCTGTGCCTTGGAATGCTAGTTGGAGTAATAAATCTCTGGAACAGATTTGGA
ATCACACGACCTGGATGGAGTGGGACAGAGAAATTAACAATTACACAAGCTTAATACACTCCTTAATTGA
AGAATCGCAAAACCAGCAAGAAAAGAATGAACAAGAATTATTGGAATTAGATAAATGGGCAAGTTTGTGG
AATTGGTTTAACATAACAAATTGGCTGTGGTATATAAAATTATTCATAATGATAGTAGGAGGCTTGGTAG
GTTTAAGAATAGTTTTTGCTGTACTTTCTATAGTGAATAGAGTTAGGCAGGGATATTCACCATTATCGTT
TCAGACCCACCTCCCAACCCCGAGGGGACCCGACAGGCCCGAAGGAATAGAAGAAGAAGGTGGAGAGAGA
GACAGAGACAGATCCATTCGATTAGTGAACGGATCTCGACGGTATCGGTTAACTTTTAAAAGAAAAGGGG
GGATTGGGGGGTACAGTGCAGGGGAAAGAATAGTAGACATAATAGCAACAGACATACAAACTAAAGAATT
ACAAAAACAAATTACAAAAATTCAAAATTTTATCGATCGCACCAGCGTGTGGATCCAACCACAGAACCAC
AAGCAACCACAGAACCACAAGCAACCACAGAACCACAAGCAACCACAGAACCACAAGGATCCGAGAACAG
ATCTGGCCTCGGCGGCCAAGCTTAGACACTAGAGGGTATATAATGGAAGCTCGACTTCCAGCTTGGCAAT
CCGGTACTGTTGGTAAAGCCACCATGGAAGATGCCAAAAACATTAAGAAGGGCCCAGCGCCATTCTACCC
ACTCGAAGACGGGACCGCCGGCGAGCAGCTGCACAAAGCCATGAAGCGCTACGCCCTGGTGCCCGGCACC
ATCGCCTTTACCGACGCACATATCGAGGTGGACATTACCTACGCCGAGTACTTCGAGATGAGCGTTCGGC
TGGCAGAAGCTATGAAGCGCTATGGGCTGAATACAAACCATCGGATCGTGGTGTGCAGCGAGAATAGCTT
GCAGTTCTTCATGCCCGTGTTGGGTGCCCTGTTCATCGGTGTGGCTGTGGCCCCAGCTAACGACATCTAC
AACGAGCGCGAGCTGCTGAACAGCATGGGCATCAGCCAGCCCACCGTCGTATTCGTGAGCAAGAAAGGGC
TGCAAAAGATCCTCAACGTGCAAAAGAAGCTACCGATCATACAAAAGATCATCATCATGGATAGCAAGAC
CGACTACCAGGGCTTCCAAAGCATGTACACCTTCGTGACTTCCCATTTGCCACCCGGCTTCAACGAGTAC
GACTTCGTGCCCGAGAGCTTCGACCGGGACAAAACCATCGCCCTGATCATGAACAGTAGTGGCAGTACCG
GATTGCCCAAGGGCGTAGCCCTACCGCACCGCACCGCTTGTGTCCGATTCAGTCATGCCCGCGACCCCAT
CTTCGGCAACCAGATCATCCCCGACACCGCTATCCTCAGCGTGGTGCCATTTCACCACGGCTTCGGCATG
TTCACCACGCTGGGCTACTTGATCTGCGGCTTTCGGGTCGTGCTCATGTACCGCTTCGAGGAGGAGCTAT
TCTTGCGCAGCTTGCAAGACTATAAGATTCAATCTGCCCTGCTGGTGCCCACACTATTTAGCTTCTTCGC
TAAGAGCACTCTCATCGACAAGTACGACCTAAGCAACTTGCACGAGATCGCCAGCGGCGGGGCGCCGCTC
AGCAAGGAGGTAGGTGAGGCCGTGGCCAAACGCTTCCACCTACCAGGCATCCGCCAGGGCTACGGCCTGA
CAGAAACAACCAGCGCCATTCTGATCACCCCCGAAGGGGACGACAAGCCTGGCGCAGTAGGCAAGGTGGT
GCCCTTCTTCGAGGCTAAGGTGGTGGACTTGGACACCGGTAAGACACTGGGTGTGAACCAGCGCGGCGAG
CTGTGCGTCCGTGGCCCCATGATCATGAGCGGCTACGTTAACAACCCCGAGGCTACAAACGCTCTCATCG
ACAAGGACGGCTGGCTGCACAGCGGCGACATCGCCTACTGGGACGAGGACGAGCACTTCTTCATCGTGGA
CCGGCTGAAGAGCCTGATCAAATACAAGGGCTACCAGGTAGCCCCAGCCGAACTGGAGAGCATCCTGCTG
CAACACCCCAACATCTTCGACGCCGGGGTCGCCGGCCTGCCCGACGACGATGCCGGCGAGCTGCCCGCCG
CAGTCGTCGTGCTGGAACACGGTAAAACCATGACCGAGAAGGAGATCGTGGACTATGTGGCCAGCCAGGT
TACAACCGCCAAGAAGCTGCGCGGTGGTGTTGTGTTCGTGGACGAGGTGCCTAAAGGACTGACCGGCAAG
TTGGACGCCCGCAAGATCCGCGAGATTCTCATTAAGGCCAAGAAGGGCGGCAAGATCGCCGTGAATTCTC
ACGGCTTCCCTCCCGAGGTGGAGGAGCAGGCCGCCGGCACCCTGCCCATGAGCTGCGCCCAGGAGAGCGG
CATGGATAGACACCCTGCTGCTTGCGCCAGCGCCAGGATCAACGTCTAAGGCCGCGACTCTAGAACGCGT
CACTGCGGCTCTGTGCGATGATGATCGGACTACAGACATCAGCGCGTACCGGTTAGTAATGATCGACAAT
CAACCTCTGGATTACAAAATTTGTGAAAGATTGACTGGTATTCTTAACTATGTTGCTCCTTTTACGCTAT
GTGGATACGCTGCTTTAATGCCTTTGTATCATGCTATTGCTTCCCGTATGGCTTTCATTTTCTCCTCCTT
GTATAAATCCTGGTTGCTGTCTCTTTATGAGGAGTTGTGGCCCGTTGTCAGGCAACGTGGCGTGGTGTGC
ACTGTGTTTGCTGACGCAACCCCCACTGGTTGGGGCATTGCCACCACCTGTCAGCTCCTTTCCGGGACTT
TCGCTTTCCCCCTCCCTATTGCCACGGCGGAACTCATCGCCGCCTGCCTTGCCCGCTGCTGGACAGGGGC
TCGGCTGTTGGGCACTGACAATTCCGTGGTGTTGTCGGGGAAGCTGACGTCCTTTCCATGGCTGCTCGCC
TGTGTTGCCACCTGGATTCTGCGCGGGACGTCCTTCTGCTACGTCCCTTCGGCCCTCAATCCAGCGGACC
TTCCTTCCCGCGGCCTGCTGCCGGCTCTGCGGCCTCTTCCGCGTCTTCGCCTTCGCCCTCAGACGAGTCG
GATCTCCCTTTGGGCCGCCTCCCCGCCTGGCGATGGTACCGGTGTGGAAAGTCCCCAGGCTCCCCAGCAG
GCAGAAGTATGCAAAGCATGCATCTCAATTAGTCAGCAACCAGGTGTGGAAAGTCCCCAGGCTCCCCAGC
AGGCAGAAGTATGCAAAGCATGCATCTCAATTAGTCAGCAACCATAGTCCCGCCCCTAACTCCGCCCATC
CCGCCCCTAACTCCGCCCAGTTCCGCCCATTCTCCGCCCCATGGCTGACTAATTTTTTTTATTTATGCAG
AGGCCGAGGCCGCCTCTGCCTCTGAGCTATTCCAGAAGTAGTGAGGAGGCTTTTTTGGAGGCCTAGGCTT
TTGCAAAAAGCTCCCGGGAGCTTGTATATCCATTTTCGGATCTGATCAGCACCTAGCATGGTGAGCAAGG
GCGAGGAGCTGTTCACCGGGGTGGTGCCCATCCTGGTCGAGCTGGACGGCGACGTAAACGGCCACAAGTT
CAGCGTGTCCGGCGAGGGCGAGGGCGATGCCACCTACGGCAAGCTGACCCTGAAGTTCATCTGCACCACC
GGCAAGCTGCCCGTGCCCTGGCCCACCCTCGTGACCACCTTCACCTACGGCGTGCAGTGCTTCGCCCGCT
ACCCCGACCACATGAAGCAGCACGACTTCTTCAAGTCCGCCATGCCCGAAGGCTACGTCCAGGAGCGCAC
CATCTTCTTCAAGGACGACGGCAACTACAAGACCCGCGCCGAGGTGAAGTTCGAGGGCGACACCCTGGTG
AACCGCATCGAGCTGAAGGGCATCGACTTCAAGGAGGACGGCAACATCCTGGGGCACAAGCTGGAGTACA
ACTACAACAGCCACAAGGTCTATATCACCGCCGACAAGCAGAAGAACGGCATCAAGGTGAACTTCAAGAC
CCGCCACAACATCGAGGACGGCAGCGTGCAGCTCGCCGACCACTACCAGCAGAACACCCCCATCGGCGAC
GGCCCCGTGCTGCTGCCCGACAACCACTACCTGAGCACCCAGTCCGCCCTGAGCAAAGACCCCAACGAGA
AGCGCGATCACATGGTCCTGCTGGAGTTCGTGACCGCCGCCGGGATCACTCTCGGCATGGACGAGCTGTA
CAAGTAAGGTACCTTTAAGACCAATGACTTACAAGGCAGCTGTAGATCTTAGCCACTTTTTAAAAGAAAA
GGGGGGACTGGAAGGGCTAATTCACTCCCAACGAAGACAAGATCTGCTTTTTGCTTGTACTGGGTCTCTC
TGGTTAGACCAGATCTGAGCCTGGGAGCTCTCTGGCTAACTAGGGAACCCACTGCTTAAGCCTCAATAAA
GCTTGCCTTGAGTGCTTCAAGTAGTGTGTGCCCGTCTGTTGTGTGACTCTGGTAACTAGAGATCCCTCAG
ACCCTTTTAGTCAGTGTGGAAAATCTCTAGCAGTAGTAGTTCATGTCATCTTATTATTCAGTATTTATAA
CTTGCAAAGAAATGAATATCAGAGAGTGAGAGGAACTTGTTTATTGCAGCTTATAATGGTTACAAATAAA
GCAATAGCATCACAAATTTCACAAATAAAGCATTTTTTTCACTGCATTCTAGTTGTGGTTTGTCCAAACT
CATCAATGTATCTTATCATGTCTGGCTCTAGCTATCCCGCCCCTAACTCCGCCCATCCCGCCCCTAACTC
CGCCCAGTTCCGCCCATTCTCCGCCCCATGGCTGACTAATTTTTTTTATTTATGCAGAGGCCGAGGCCGC
CTCGGCCTCTGAGCTATTCCAGAAGTAGTGAGGAGGCTTTTTTGGAGGCCTAGGGACGTACCCAATTCGC
CCTATAGTGAGTCGTATTACGCGCGCTCACTGGCCGTCGTTTTACAACGTCGTGACTGGGAAAACCCTGG
CGTTACCCAACTTAATCGCCTTGCAGCACATCCCCCTTTCGCCAGCTGGCGTAATAGCGAAGAGGCCCGC
ACCGATCGCCCTTCCCAACAGTTGCGCAGCCTGAATGGCGAATGGG
[124 nt withheld, positions 6557-6680]
C
[91 nt withheld, positions 6682-6772]
A
[49 nt withheld, positions 6774-6822]
CCTTTGACGTTGGAGTCCACGTTCTTT
[37 nt withheld, positions 6850-6886]
ACCCTATCTCGGTCTATTCTTTTGATTTATAAGGGATTTTGCCGATTTCGGCCTATTGGTTAAAAAATGA
GCTGATTTAACAAAAATTTAACGCGAATTTTAACAAAATATTAACGCTTACAATTTAGGTGGCACTTTTC
GGGGAAATGTGCGCGGAACCCCTATTTGTTTATTTTTCTAAATACATTCAAATATGTATCCGCTCATGAG
ACAATAACCCTGATAAATGCTTCAATAATATTGAAAAAGGAAGAGTATGAGTATTCAACATTTCCGTGTC
GCCCTTATTCCCTTTTTTGCGGCATTTTGCCTTCCTGTTTTTGCTCACCCAGAAACGCTGGTGAAAGTAA
AAGATGCTGAAGATCAGTTGGGTGCACGAGTGGGTTACATCGAACTGGATCTCAACAGCGGTAAGATCCT
TGAGAGTTTTCGCCCCGAAGAACGTTTTCCAATGATGAGCACTTTTAAAGTTCTGCTATGTGGCGCGGTA
TTATCCCGTATTGACGCCGGGCAAGAGCAACTCGGTCGCCGCATACACTATTCTCAGAATGACTTGGTTG
AGTACTCACCAGTCACAGAAAAGCATCTTACGGATGGCATGACAGTAAGAGAATTATGCAGTGCTGCCAT
AACCATGAGTGATAACACTGCGGCCAACTTACTTCTGACAACGATCGGAGGACCGAAGGAGCTAACCGCT
TTTTTGCACAACATGGGGGATCATGTAACTCGCCTTGATCGTTGGGAACCGGAGCTGAATGAAGCCATAC
CAAACGACGAGCGTGACACCACGATGCCTGTAGCAATGGCAACAACGTTGCGCAAACTATTAACTGGCGA
ACTACTTACTCTAGCTTCCCGGCAACAATTAATAGACTGGATGGAGGCGGATAAAGTTGCAGGACCACTT
CTGCGCTCGGCCCTTCCGGCTGGCTGGTTTATTGCTGATAAATCTGGAGCCGGTGAGCGTGGGTCTCGCG
GTATCATTGCAGCACTGGGGCCAGATGGTAAGCCCTCCCGTATCGTAGTTATCTACACGACGGGGAGTCA
GGCAACTATGGATGAACGAAATAGACAGATCGCTGAGATAGGTGCCTCACTGATTAAGCATTGGTAACTG
TCAGACCAAGTTTACTCATATATACTTTAGATTGATTTAAAACTTCATTTTTAATTTAAAAGGATCTAGG
TGAAGATCCTTTTTGATAATCTCATGACCAAAATCCCTTAACGTGAGTTTTCGTTCCACTGAGCGTCAGA
CCCCGTAGAAAAGATCAAAGGATCTTCTTGAGATCCTTTTTTTCTGCGCGTAATCTGCTGCTTGCAAACA
AAAAAACCACCGCTACCAGCGGTGGTTTGTTTGCCGGATCAAGAGCTACCAACTCTTTTTCCGAAGGTAA
CTGGCTTCAGCAGAGCGCAGATACCAAATACTGTTCTTCTAGTGTAGCCGTAGTTAGGCCACCACTTCAA
GAACTCTGTAGCACCGCCTACATACCTCGCTCTGCTAATCCTGTTACCAGTGGCTGCTGCCAGTGGCGAT
AAGTCGTGTCTTACCGGGTTGGACTCAAGACGATAGTTACCGGATAAGGCGCAGCGGTCGGGCTGAACGG
GGGGTTCGTGCACACAGCCCAGCTTGGAGCGAACGACCTACACCGAACTGAGATACCTACAGCGTGAGCT
ATGAGAAAGCGCCACGCTTCCCGAAGGGAGAAAGGCGGACAGGTATCCGGTAAGCGGCAGGGTCGGAACA
GGAGAGCGCACGAGGGAGCTTCCAGGGGGAAACGCCTGGTATCTTTATAGTCCTGTCGGGTTTCGCCACC
TCTGACTTGAGCGTCGATTTTTGTGATGCTCGTCAGGGGGGCGGAGCCTATGGAAAAACGCCAGCAACGC
GGCCTTTTTACGGTTCCTGGCCTTTTGCTGGCCTTTTGCTCACATGTTCTTTCCTGCGTTATCCCCTGAT
TCTGTGGATAACCGTATTACCGCCTTTGAGTGAGCTGATACCGCTCGCCGCAGCCGAACGACCGAGCGCA
GCGAGTCAGTGAGCGAGGAAGCGGAAGAGCGCCCAATACGCAAACCGCCTCTCCCCGCGCGTTGGCCGAT
TCATTAATGCAGCTGGCACGACAGGTTTCCCGACTGGAAAGCGGGCAGTGAGCGCAACGCAATTAATGTG
AGTTAGCTCACTCATTAGGCACCCCAGGCTTTACACTTTATGCTTCCGGCTCGTATGTTGTGTGGAATTG
TGAGCGGATAACAATTTCACACAGGAAACAGCTATGACCATGATTACGCCAAGCGCGCAATTAACCCTCA
CTAAAGGGAACAAAAGCTGGAGCTGCAAGCTT
